Addgene plasmid #38813: RGS7
Purpose: Bacterial expression for structure determination; may not be full ORF
Depositing lab: Nicola Burgess-Brown. Depositing organization: University of Oxford.
Backbone
  Vector backbone: pNIC28-Bsa4
  Backbone manufacturer: SGC
  Vector type: Bacterial Expression
Growth in bacteria
  Bacterial resistance: Kanamycin, 50 μg/mL
  Growth temperature: 37°C
  Growth strain: Mach1
  Copy number: Low Copy
Gene/Insert
  Gene/Insert name: RGS7 (alt names: regulator of G-protein signalling 7; PDB:2A72)
  Species: H. sapiens (human)
  Insert size (bp): 529
  Entrez Gene: RGS7
  Tag / fusion protein: His Tev (N terminal on insert)
  Cloning method: Ligation Independent Cloning
  Sequencing primers: 5′ T7; 3′ T7-term
Terms and licenses: Academic/Nonprofit Terms; Industry Terms: Not Available to Industry
How to cite: RGS7 was a gift from Nicola Burgess-Brown (Addgene plasmid # 38813 ; http://n2t.net/addgene:38813 ; RRID:Addgene_38813)
