[The description below was written by a language model from this plasmid's Addgene catalogue record.]
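Description:
RGS7 is a bacterial expression plasmid built on the pNIC28-Bsa4 backbone from the SGC, designed to produce a fragment of human regulator of G-protein signalling 7 for structural studies. It is propagated in E. coli under kanamycin selection and is recorded as low copy. The record does not list the origin of replication or give a feature table, so the details of the backbone elements are not documented here. The use of T7 and T7-terminator sequencing primers implies that the insert sits between a T7 promoter and T7 terminator, an arrangement normally used for inducible expression in E. coli strains that supply T7 RNA polymerase.

The insert is a 529 bp segment of human RGS7, introduced by ligation independent cloning. The record notes that it may not be the full open reading frame, and the short length fits a domain-sized construct rather than the whole protein. Which residues or domain it covers is not stated. The coding sequence is fused at its N terminus to a His tag followed by a TEV protease recognition site. This allows the protein to be captured by immobilised metal affinity chromatography, and the tag can then be cleaved off to leave near-native protein.

The stated purpose is bacterial expression for structure determination, and the insert's alternative names include a Protein Data Bank entry, indicating that the construct is associated with a deposited RGS7 structure. It is suited to producing recombinant protein for crystallography and could similarly supply purified material for biophysical or biochemical work.
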