>Addgene plasmid #38813 | RGS7 | depositor partial sequence | sequence record 48870 | RGS7 sequence 529 bps
ATGCACCATCATCATCATCATTCTTCTGGTGTAGATCTGGGTACCGAGAACCTGTACTTCCAATCCATGA
AAGAACCGAGCCAGCAGAGGGTAAAACGATGGGGTTTTGGCATGGACGAGGCATTGAAAGACCCAGTTGG
GAGAGAACAGTTCCTTAAATTTCTAGAGTCAGAATTCAGCTCGGAAAATTTAAGATTCTGGCTGGCAGTG
GAGGACCTGAAAAAGAGGCCTATTAAAGAAGTACCCTCAAGAGTTCAGGAAATATGGCAAGAGTTTCTGG
CTCCCGGAGCCCCCAGTGCTATTAACTTGGATTCCAAGAGTTATGACAAAACCACACATAACGTGAAGGA
ACCTGGACGATACACATTTGAAGATGCTCAGGAGCACATTTACAAACTGATGAAAAGTGATTCATACCCA
CGTTTTATAAGATCCAGTGCCTATCAGGAGCTTCTACAGGCAAAGAAAAAGTCTGGAAACTCAATGGATC
GCAGAACATCTTGACAGTAAAGGTGGATACGGATCCGAA
