>Addgene plasmid #38813 | RGS7 | addgene partial sequence | sequence record 50266 | T7_term
TTTCGGGCTTTGTAGCAGCCGGATCTCAGTGGTGGTGGTGGTGGTGCTCGAGTGCGGCCGCAAGCTTGTC
GACGGAGCTCGAATTCGGATCCGTATCCACCTTTACTGTCAAGATGTTCTGCGATCCATTGAGTTTCCAG
ACTTTTTCTTTGCCTGTAGAAGCTCCTGATAGGCACTGGATCTTATAAAACGTGGGTATGAATCACTTTT
CATCAGTTTGTAAATGTGCTCCTGAGCATCTTCAAATGTGTATCGTCCAGGTTCCTTCACGTTATGTGTG
GTTTTGTCATAACTCTTGGAATCCAAGTTAATAGCACTGGGGGCTCCGGGAGCCAGAAACTCTTGCCATA
TTTCCTGAACTCTTGAGGGTACTTCTTTAATAGGCCTCTTTTTCAGGTCCTCCACTGCCAGCCAGAATCT
TAAATTTTCCGAGCTGAATTCTGACTCTAGAAATTTAAGGAACTGTTCTCTCCCAACTGGGTCTTTCAAT
GCCTCGTCCATGCCAAAACCCCATCGTTTTACCCTCTGCTGGCTCGGTTCTTTCATGGATTGGAAGTACA
GGTTCTCGGTACCCAGATCTACACCAGAAGAATGATGATGATGATGGTGCATATGTATATCTCCTTCTTA
AAGTTAAACAAAATTATTTCTAGAGGGGAATTGTTATCCGCTCACAATTCCCCTATAGTGAGTCGTATTA
ATTTCGCGGGATCGAGATCTCGATCCTCTACGCCGGACGCATCGTGGCCGGCATCACCGGCGCCACAGGT
GCGGTTGCTGGCGCCTATATCGCCGACATCACCGATGGGGAAGATCGGGGCTCGCCACTTCGGG
